Addgene plasmid #216884: pST39-Mega'-deltaL
Purpose: Mega' with knockout of GvpL
Depositing lab: George Lu. Depositing organization: Rice University. Publication: Elucidating the assembly of gas vesicles by systematic protein-protein interaction analysis. Iburg M, Anderson AP, Wong VT, Anton ED, He A, Lu GJ. EMBO J. 2024 Oct;43(19):4156-4172. doi: 10.1038/s44318-024-00178-2. Epub 2024 Sep 3. PubMed 39227754.
Backbone
  Vector backbone: pST39
  Vector type: Bacterial Expression
Growth in bacteria
  Bacterial resistance: Ampicillin, 100 μg/mL
  Growth temperature: 30°C
  Growth strain: DH5alpha
  Copy number: Low Copy
Gene/Insert
  Gene/Insert name: Mega' with knockout of GvpL
  Species: Synthetic; Priestia megaterium
  Cloning method: Gibson Cloning
Terms and licenses: Academic/Nonprofit Terms; Industry Terms: Not Available to Industry
Depositor comments: Please visit https://www.biorxiv.org/content/10.1101/2023.07.23.550228v1 for bioRxiv preprint.
How to cite: pST39-Mega'-deltaL was a gift from George Lu (Addgene plasmid # 216884 ; http://n2t.net/addgene:216884 ; RRID:Addgene_216884)
