[The description below was written by a language model from this plasmid's Addgene catalogue record and pLannotate feature annotations shown in this document.]
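Description:
pST39-Mega'-deltaL is an 8,072 nt bacterial expression plasmid built on the pST39 backbone. It carries a variant of the Priestia megaterium (formerly Bacillus megaterium) gas vesicle gene cluster, here called Mega', in which GvpL has been knocked out. The plasmid is maintained in E. coli through a ColE1/pBR322-type origin. The neighbouring rop gene and bom region account for its listing as low copy, even though the origin itself was annotated as a high-copy type. Selection is by ampicillin, through the TEM beta-lactamase gene (bla) under its own promoter, followed by an fd terminator. A short mbeC fragment is a remnant of the ColE1-derived backbone.

The payload lies between a T7 promoter and a T7 terminator, so the cluster is expected to be transcribed as a polycistronic unit by T7 RNA polymerase in a suitable expression host. The automated annotation identifies only some of the reading frames: gvpB, which encodes the GvpA-type structural shell protein, along with gvpS, a second short gvpS-like fragment and gvpJ. Large stretches of the insert are unannotated and presumably hold the other gvp genes of the cluster, but the record does not list them. It also does not say how the GvpL knockout was made or how Mega' differs from the native cluster. The small ydeC and SET1 fragment hits near the terminator are probably incidental homology matches or vector remnants. The insert was assembled by Gibson cloning.

The plasmid comes from a systematic study of protein-protein interactions in gas vesicle assembly. It appears to serve as a single-gene deletion construct for testing how the loss of GvpL affects gas vesicle formation in a heterologous bacterial host.
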