Features (pLannotate 1.2.2; 15 found; start..end, strand, type, name):
     36..127     +  promoter       AmpR promoter: bla
    128..985     +  CDS            bla: BLAT_ECOLX - Experimental evidence at protein level: Swiss-Prot protein existence level 1. TEM-type are the most prevalent beta-lactamases in enterobacteria; they hydrolyze the beta-lactam bond in susceptible beta-lactam antibiotics, thus conferring resistance to penicillins and cephalosporins. TEM-3 and TEM-4 are capable of hydrolyzing cefotaxime and ceftazidime. TEM-5 is capable of hydrolyzing ceftazidime. TEM-6 is capable of hydrolyzing ceftazidime and aztreonam. TEM-8/CAZ-2, TEM- 16/CAZ-7 and TEM-24/CAZ-6 are markedly active against ceftazidime. IRT- 4 shows resistance to beta-lactamase in
    992..1031    +  terminator     fd terminator: central terminator from bacteriophage fd (Otsuka and Kunisawa, 1982)
   1062..1650    +  rep_origin     ori: high-copy-number ColE1/pMB1/pBR322/pUC origin of replication
   1836..1975    -  misc_feature   bom: basis of mobility region from pBR322
   2077..2268    -  CDS            rop: Rop protein, which maintains plasmids at low copy number; rop
   2308..2418    +  CDS            mbeC (fragment): MBEC_ECOLX - Experimental evidence at protein level: Swiss-Prot protein existence level 1. Required for efficient mobilization of ColE1 plasmid and is thus essential to promote the specific transfer of the plasmid during conjugation. Probably functions by inducing DNA bending, helping the MbeA relaxase to melt the DNA around the nic site and cleave the phosphodiester bond. Binds specifically double-stranded DNA (dsDNA) containing the ColE1 oriT but does not recognize the inverted repeat (IR). From Escherichia coli.
   2505..2523    +  promoter       T7 promoter: promoter for bacteriophage T7 RNA polymerase
   2771..3034    +  CDS            gvpB: GVPB_BACME - Protein inferred from homology: Swiss-Prot protein existence level 3. Gas vesicles are small, hollow, gas filled protein structures that are found in several microbial planktonic microorganisms. They allow the positioning of the organism at the favorable depth for growth. GvpA type proteins form the essential core of the structure. From Bacillus megaterium.
   5402..5686    +  CDS            gvpS: GVPS_BACME - Protein inferred from homology: Swiss-Prot protein existence level 3. Gas vesicles are small, hollow, gas filled protein structures that are found in several microbial planktonic microorganisms. They allow the positioning of the organism at the favorable depth for growth (By similarity). From Bacillus megaterium.
   5745..5804    +  CDS            gvpS (fragment): GVPS_BACME - Protein inferred from homology: Swiss-Prot protein existence level 3. Gas vesicles are small, hollow, gas filled protein structures that are found in several microbial planktonic microorganisms. They allow the positioning of the organism at the favorable depth for growth (By similarity). From Bacillus megaterium.
   6067..6366    +  CDS            gvpJ: GVPJ_BACME - Protein inferred from homology: Swiss-Prot protein existence level 3. Gas vesicles are small, hollow, gas filled protein structures that are found in several microbial planktonic microorganisms. They allow the positioning of the organism at the favorable depth for growth. This protein could be important for the shape determination of the gas vesicle. From Bacillus megaterium.
   7785..7904    -  CDS            ydeC (fragment): YDEC_BACSU - Protein predicted: Swiss-Prot protein existence level 4. From Bacillus subtilis (strain 168).
   7937..7986    +  CDS            SET1 (fragment): solubility-enhancement tag derived from T7 phage gene 10B
   7994..8041    +  terminator     T7 terminator: transcription terminator for bacteriophage T7 RNA polymerase
>Addgene plasmid #216884 | pST39-Mega'-deltaL | addgene full sequence | sequence record 446445 | Addgene NGS Result
CCGCCTAATGAGCGGGCTTTTTTTTAATTCCCCTATTTGTTTATTTTTCTAAATACATTCAAATATGTAT
CCGCTCATGAGACAATAACCCTGATAAATGCTTCAATAATATTGAAAAAGGAAGAGTATGAGTATTCAAC
ATTTCCGTGTCGCCCTTATTCCCTTTTTTGCGGCATTTTGCCTTCCTGTTTTTGCTCACCCAGAAACGCT
CGTGAAAGTAAAAGACGCAGAGGACCAATTGGGGGCACGAGTGGGATACATAGAACTGGACTTGAATAGC
GGTAAAATCCTTGAGAGTTTTCGCCCTGAAGAGCGTTTTCCAATGATGAGCACTTTCAAAGTTCTGCTAT
GTGGAGCAGTATTATCCCGTGTAGATGCGGGGCAAGAGCAACTCGGACGACGAATACACTATTCGCAGAA
TGACTTGGTTGAATACTCCCCAGTGACAGAAAAGCACCTTACGGACGGAATGACGGTAAGAGAATTATGT
AGTGCCGCCATAACGATGAGTGATAACACTGCGGCGAACTTACTTCTGACAACCATCGGTGGACCGAAGG
AATTAACCGCTTTTTTGCACAATATGGGAGACCATGTAACTCGCCTTGACCGTTGGGAACCAGAACTGAA
TGAAGCCATACCAAACGACGAGCGAGACACCACAATGCCTGCGGCAATGGCAACAACATTACGCAAACTA
TTAACTGGCGAACTACTTACTCTGGCTTCACGGCAACAATTAATAGACTGGCTTGAAGCGGATAAAGTTG
CAGGACCACTACTGCGTTCGGCACTTCCTGCTGGCTGGTTTATTGCTGATAAATCTGGGGCAGGAGAGCG
TGGTTCACGGGGTATCATTGCCGCACTTGGACCAGATGGTAAGCCTTCCCGTATCGTAGTTATCTACACG
ACGGGTAGTCAGGCAACTATGGACGAACGAAATAGACAGATTGCTGAAATAGGGGCTTCACTGATTAAGC
ATTGGTAAACCGATACAATTAAAGGCTCCTTTTGGAGCCTTTTTTTTTGGACGGACCGGTAGAAAAGATC
AAAGGATCTTCTTGAGATCCTTTTTTTCTGCGCGTAATCTGCTGCTTGCAAACAAAAAAACCACCGCTAC
CAGCGGTGGTTTGTTTGCCGGATCAAGAGCTACCAACTCTTTTTCCGAAGGTAACTGGCTTCAGCAGAGC
GCAGATACCAAATACTGTCCTTCTAGTGTAGCCGTAGTTAGGCCACCACTTCAAGAACTCTGTAGCACCG
CCTACATACCTCGCTCTGCTAATCCTGTTACCAGTGGCTGCTGCCAGTGGCGATAAGTCGTGTCTTACCG
GGTTGGACTCAAGACGATAGTTACCGGATAAGGCGCAGCGGTCGGGCTGAACGGGGGGTTCGTGCACACA
GCCCAGCTTGGAGCGAACGACCTACACCGAACTGAGATACCTACAGCGTGAGCTATGAGAAAGCGCCACG
CTTCCCGAAGGGAGAAAGGCGGACAGGTATCCGGTAAGCGGCAGGGTCGGAACAGGAGAGCGCACGAGGG
AGCTTCCAGGGGGAAACGCCTGGTATCTTTATAGTCCTGTCGGGTTTCGCCACCTCTGACTTGAGCGTCG
ATTTTTGTGATGCTCGTCAGGGGGGCGGAGCCTATGGAAAAACGCCAGCAACGCGGCCTTTTTACGGTTC
CTGGCCTTTTGCTGGCCTTTTGCTCACATGTTCTTTCCTGCGTTATCCCCTGATTCTGTGGATAACCGTA
TTACCGCCTTTGAGTGAGCTGATACCGCTCGCCGCAGCCGAACGACCGAGCGCAGCGAGTCAGTGAGCGA
GGAAGCGGAAGAGCGCCTGATGCGGTATTTTCTCCTTACGCATCTGTGCGGTATTTCACACCGCAATGGT
GCACTCTCAGTACAATCTGCTCTGATGCCGCATAGTTAAGCCAGTATACACTCCGCTATCGCTACGTGAC
TGGGTCATGGCTGCGCCCCGACACCCGCCAACACCCGCTGACGCGCCCTGACGGGCTTGTCTGCTCCCGG
CATCCGCTTACAGACAAGCTGTGACCGTCTCCGGGAGCTGCATGTGTCAGAGGTTTTCACCGTCATCACC
GAAACGCGCGAGGCAGCTGCGGTAAAGCTCATCAGCGTGGTCGTGAAGCGATTCACAGATGTCTGCCTGT
TCATCCGCGTCCAGCTCGTTGAGTTTCTCCAGAAGCGTTAATGTCTGGCTTCTGATAAAGCGGGCCATGT
TAAGGGCGGTTTTTTCCTGTTTGGTCACTGATGCCTCCGTGTAAGGGGGATTTCTGTTCATGGGGTAATG
ATACCGATGAAACGAGAGAGGATGCTCACGATACGGGTTACTGATGATGAACATGCCCGGTTACTGGAAC
GTTGTGAGGGTAAACAACTGGCGGTATGGATGCGGCGGGACCAGAGAAAAATCACTCAGGGTCAATGCCA
GCGCTTCGTTAATACAGATGTAGGTGTTGGCACCATGCATCGATCCCGCGAAATTAATACGACTCACTAT
AGGGAGACCACAACGGTTTCCCTCTAGAGATAGCTTAGCGATGTGAAAGAAGCTGGAGAAAACTTTCAAG
AAAAAGTTTCTTCTTCAGACGATAAAGAGAAGTCAAAAAATAAGCGGAAAATAAAAGGCGTAAATCAGAT
TAAAAAAGCAACGGATATTAAAAGCTCTACTAAGATTAAAAGTTCTAATGATATTAAATCATCTACAGAT
TTAAAAACAATGGGATCATAAGCGAAAGGAGAAATGAGATATGTCTATTCAAAAAAGTACTAATAGTTCA
AGTTTAGCAGAAGTCATTGACCGTATTTTAGATAAAGGAATTGTTATTGATGCTTTTGCAAGAGTTTCTG
TTGTAGGAATTGAAATTTTAACGATTGAAGCGCGAGTGGTTATTGCCAGTGTTGATACATGGTTACGCTA
TGCAGAAGCAGTAGGGCTTCTTCGTGACGACGTAGAAGAAAACGGTCTTCCTGAACGTTCAAATTCAAGT
GAAGGGCAGCCGCGTTTTAGTATTTAATATGAAGTGGTATGGAACCTTCCTTTTTTGAGGGTGGTTCCAG
CTTTTAGATCTAACTATTGGAGGCTACTAAAAATGGAAATTAAAAAAATTATGCAAGCCGTGAACGACTT
TTTCGGTGAACACGTAGCTCCTCCTCATAAAATTACCTCGGTGGAAGCTACTGAAGATGAAGGTTGGAGA
GTTATTGTTGAAGTCATTGAAGAACGAGAATATATGAAAAAATACGCCAAAGATGAAATGCTCGGAACGT
ACGAGTGCTTTGTAAATAAAGAAAAAGAAGTCATTTCATTCAAACGACTCGACGTCAGATATAGAAGCGC
CATTGGCATTGAAGCATAAACGATAAGATGGCAGGAGGAACGTAAAAATGACCGTCTTAACAGACAAAAG
GAAAAAAGGCAGTGGAGCTTTTATACAAGATGACGAGACAAAAGAGGTTCTTTCAAGAGCGCTGAGCTAT
TTAAAATCCGGCTATTCCATTCATTTTACAGGTCCTGCCGGCGGAGGCAAAACCTCTTTAGCGCGAGCGC
TTGCTAAAAAGAGAAAGCGTCCTGTAATGCTGATGCACGGGAATCACGAGCTCAACAACAAAGATTTAAT
TGGCGATTTTACGGGATACACGAGCAAAAAAGTAATCGACCAGTACGTTCGTTCTGTCTATAAAAAAGAT
GAACAGGTGAGTGAAAACTGGCAGGATGGCCGATTGCTTGAAGCTGTAAAAAATGGCTATACGCTGATTT
ACGACGAATTTACTCGTTCTAAGCCTGCGACGAATAATATCTTTCTATCGATATTAGAAGAAGGCGTGCT
GCCGCTGTATGGAGTAAAAATGACCGATCCTTTTGTGCGCGTGCATCCCGATTTCCGCGTCATCTTCACA
AGCAATCCAGCTGAGTATGCCGGCGTATATGATACGCAAGATGCGCTTCTCGACAGGTTAATTACCATGT
TTATTGATTATAAAGACATCGACAGAGAGACAGCGATTTTAACGGAGAAAACGGACGTAGAAGAAGATGA
AGCGCGCACAATTGTAACGCTCGTAGCAAACGTGCGAAACCGCTCTGGAGACGAAAACAGCAGCGGACTT
AGCCTGCGGGCTTCGCTTATGATCGCTACCCTTGCCACGCAGCAAGACATTCCTATCGATGGAAGTGACG
AAGATTTTCAAACGTTATGTATCGATATTTTGCATCATCCGCTTACCAAATGTTTGGATGAAGAAAATGC
AAAAAGCAAAGCCGAAAAAATCATTTTAGAAGAATGTAAGAATATAGACACTGAAGAAAAGTAAAGGAGC
TTGAAAACATGAGTGAAACAAACGAAACAGGTATTTATATTTTTAGCGCCATTCAAACGGATAAAGACGA
AGAATTTGGCGCCGTGGAAGTAGAAGGAACAAAAGCTGAAACATTTTTGATTCGCTACAAAGACGCGGCT
ATGGTAGCAGCTGAAGTACCGATGAAAATTTATCATCCTAATCGCCAAAATTTATTAATGCATCAAAACG
CAGTAGCAGCGATTATGGACAAGAACGATACGGTTATTCCAATCAGCTTTGGGAATGTATTCAAATCAAA
AGAAGACGTAAAAGTTCTTTTGGAAAACCTTTATCCGCAGTTTGAAAAGCTGTTTCCAGCGATCAAAGGA
AAAATTGAAGTCGGTTTAAAAGTAATTGGGAAAAAAGAATGGCTTGAGAAAAAAGTAAACGAAAATCCTG
AACTTGAGAAAGTATCAGCATCCGTAAAAGGAAAATCAGAAGCAGCCGGTTATTATGAGCGTATTCAACT
TGGAGGAATGGCTCAAAAGATGTTTACTTCCCTGCAAAAAGAAGTCAAGACAGATGTGTTTTCTCCGCTT
GAAGAAGCAGCGGAAGCAGCAAAAGCAAATGAGCCAACGGGCGAAACGATGCTTTTAAACGCGTCTTTCT
TAATTAACCGAGAAGATGAAGCGAAGTTTGATGAAAAAGTAAATGAAGCGCATGAAAACTGGAAAGACAA
AGCCGATTTTCATTACAGCGGTCCTTGGCCTGCTTATAATTTTGTGAACATTCGCCTAAAAGTAGAAGAG
AAATAACGTGCTTCACAAATTAGTAACCGCACCCATTAACCTTGTAGTGAAAATCGGCGAAAAAGTACAG
GAAGAAGCTGATAAACAGCTATATGACCTTCCGACGATTCAGCAAAAGCTCATTCAGCTTCAAATGATGT
TTGAGCTTGGTGAAATTCCAGAAGAAGCGTTTCAAGAAAAAGAAGATGAATTGTTAATGAGGTACGAAAT
TGCGAAACGCAGAGAAATTGAACAATGGGAAGAGCTAACACAAAAAAGAAATGAGGAATCCTAGAGTGAG
GAATTAACATTATGTCTCTTAAACAATCCATGGAGAATAAAGATATTGCTCTTATTGATATTTTAGATGT
CATTTTAGATAAAGGAGTCGCCATTAAAGGAGACTTAATCATTTCCATAGCTGGCGTCGATTTAGTGTAT
TTGGATTTGCGGGTGCTTATTTCTTCGGTTGAAACGCTTGTGCAAGCAAAAGAAGGAAATCACAAACCAA
TCACTTCTGAACAATTTGATAAACAAAAAGAAGAGCTGATGGACGCTACGGGCCAGCCTAGTAAGTGGAC
GAACCCTCTAGGTTCGTGACCCTTGCGAGCAGTCGTATGCTTTCTCGAATTCCGAGCGGTTAAGCGTGAC
AGTCCAGGAGGAATTAATAGATGCAACCGGTCAGCCAAGCAAATGGACGAATCCACTTGGATCCTGATCA
AGCTGAACAAGGCTTAGCGCAGCTTGTGATGACAGTTATTGAGCTATTGAGGCAAATCGTTGAACGTCAT
GCCATGAGGCGGGTGGAGGGTGGAACGTTGACGGACGAACAAATTGAAAACTTAGGAATTGCACTAATGA
ACTTAGAAGAAAAAATGGACGAGTTGAAAGAGGTGTTCGGTCTGGATGCAGAAGATTTAAATATTGATCT
TGGCCCGCTAGGCAGCCTGCTTTAAGCGGTCAGTAGGAGGAACAGTATGGCAGTCGAACATAATATGCAG
TCAAGTACGATTGTAGATGTGCTCGAAAAGATTTTGGATAAAGGAGTCGTTATAGCGGGGGACATCACCG
TAGGAATTGCAGATGTCGAGCTATTAACGATAAAGATCCGCTTGATTGTGGCTTCGGTTGATAAGGCAAA
AGAAATCGGCATGGACTGGTGGGAAAATGATCCGTATCTCAGTTCAAAAGGAGCCAATAACAAAGCGCTC
GAAGAAGAAAATAAAATGCTGCATGAGCGGTTAAAAACGCTTGAAGAAAAAATAGAAACGAAACGTTAAA
AACTGTACGCTACTTAAAAAATGGAGGGATTTACAATGGCAACTGAAACAAAATTAGATAACACACAGGC
AGAAAACAAGGAAAATAAAAATGCGGAAAACGGTTCAAAAGAAAAGAACGGTTCAAAAGCAAGCAAAACA
ACAAGCAGCGGGCCAATCAAACGAGCGGTAGCAGGAGGCATCATCGGTGCAACGATTGGATATGTATCGA
CTCCTGAAAATCGAAAAAGTCTCCTTGACCGCATTGATACAGACGAATTAAAAAGCAAAGCATCTGATTT
AGGAACAAAGGTAAAAGAAAAATCAAAAAGCAGCGTGGCCAGCCTGAAAACATCTGCGGGAAGCTTGTTT
AAAAAAGATAAAGATAAATCAAAAGATGATGAAGAAAACGTAAATTCTTCTAGTAGCGAAACAGAAGACG
ATAACGTTCAAGAGTACGACGAGTTAAAAGAAGAAAATCAAACTCTTCAAGATCGCTTATCACAGCTTGA
AGAAAAAATGAACATGCTTGTTGAGCTTAGCCTCAATAAAAATCAAGACGAAGAAGCGGAAGATACAGAT
TCCGACGAAGAAGAGAACGATGAGAACGATGAAAACGATGAAAACGAGCAGGACGATGAAAACGAAGAAG
AAACATCTAAGCCACGTAAAAAGGATAAAAAAGAAGCTGAGGAAGAAGAAAGTGAAAGTGACGAAGACAG
CGAGGAAGAAGAGGAAGATTCTCGCTCAAACAAAAAAAATAAAAAAGTAAAAACAGAAGAAGAAGACGAA
GATGAAAGCGAAGAAGAAAAAAAGGAAGCGAAACCAAAAAAGTCAACAGCTAAAAAATCAAAAAATACAA
AAGCAAAGAAAAACACGGACGAAGAAGATGATGAAGCAACATCTCTTTCTAGTGAAGACGATACAACAGC
CTAAGACGTAAAGGAGGAAAGAAAGACATGAGTACAGGCCCTTCTTTTTCAACTAAAGACAATACGCTTG
AATACTTTGTGAAAGCTTCTAATAAACACGGCTTTTCACTTGATATTTCATTAAATGTAAACGGCGCTGT
GATTTCCGGTACCATGATTTCAGCAAAAGAATACTTTGATTACTTAAGCGAAACGTTTGAAGAAGGCAGT
GAAGTGGCTCAGGCGCTAAGCGAACAATTCTCTTTAGCAAGCGAAGCGAGCGAATCAAACGGAGAAGCAG
AAGCCCATTTTATTCATTTGAAAAATACAAAGATTTACTGTGGAGACAGTAAATCTACTCCTTCTAAAGG
CAAAATCTTTTGGAGAGGGAAAATAGCAGAAGTAGACGGGTTTTTCTTAGGAAAGATTTCTGATGCAAAA
TCAACGAGTAAAAAGAGTTCATAAAAAACGGCGGGGTGATTGCCCCGCCGTTTTTTAGTGATGTGATGAG
ATGTGCAGCTTCTTTTTTCGATACATGAGCGGAGTCATCTTCATTTCTTTTCGAAACTGATTAATAAAAT
AGCTTGTACTATTAAACCCTACTTGATAGGCGACTTCCGTCACATTTGCTTCTGCTTGCTGCAGTCCGGA
TTCGCGAACGCGTCTCGAGAGATCCGGCTGCTAACAAAGCCCGAAAGGAAGCTGAGTTGGCTGCTGCCAC
CGCTGAGCAATAACTAGCATAACCCCTTGGGGCCTCTAAACGGGTCTTGAGGGGTTTTTTGCTGAAAGGA
GGAACTATATCCGACTAGTAGC
